Addgene plasmid #216258: pGW1-ExSYTE-P2A-EGFP-DTE
Purpose: ExSYTE (P2A) EGFP with 3'UTR of Rat Arc DTE
Depositing lab: Susumu Tomita. Depositing organization: Yale University. Publication: Chemogenetic regulation of the TARP-lipid interaction mimics LTP and reversibly modifies behavior. Park J, Berthoux C, Hoyos-Ramirez E, Shan L, Morimoto-Tomita M, Wang Y, Castillo PE, Tomita S. Cell Rep. 2023 Aug 29;42(8):112826. doi: 10.1016/j.celrep.2023.112826. Epub 2023 Jul 19. PubMed 37471228.
Backbone
  Vector backbone: pGW1
  Total vector size (bp): 8915
  Vector type: Mammalian Expression
Growth in bacteria
  Bacterial resistance: Ampicillin, 100 μg/mL
  Growth temperature: 37°C
  Growth strain: DH5alpha
  Copy number: Low Copy
Gene/Insert
  Gene/Insert name: ExSYTE P2A EGFP - Rat DTE
  Insert size (bp): 3732
Terms and licenses: Academic/Nonprofit Terms; Industry Terms: Not Available to Industry
How to cite: pGW1-ExSYTE-P2A-EGFP-DTE was a gift from Susumu Tomita (Addgene plasmid # 216258 ; http://n2t.net/addgene:216258 ; RRID:Addgene_216258)
