[The description below was written by a language model from this plasmid's Addgene catalogue record and pLannotate feature annotations shown in this document.]
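Description:
pGW1-ExSYTE-P2A-EGFP-DTE is an 8.9 kb mammalian expression plasmid built on the pGW1 backbone. It is propagated in E. coli through a ColE1/pUC-type origin and selected with ampicillin via the β-lactamase gene. The catalogue lists it as low copy, although the annotated origin is of the high-copy family. Remnants of pBR322 (rop and bom fragments), lac elements and a partial SV40 origin are also detected in the backbone.

Expression is driven by the human cytomegalovirus immediate-early enhancer and promoter followed by CMV intron A, which typically boosts transcript processing and expression, and is terminated by an SV40 polyadenylation signal. The roughly 3.7 kb insert sits between attB1 and attB2 sites, indicating that it was introduced by Gateway recombination. According to the feature table, the ExSYTE coding region consists of a large portion of Cacng8 (TARP γ-8, an auxiliary subunit that controls AMPA receptor trafficking and gating). This is followed by two tandem TetR coding units and then a further short Cacng8 segment, so the tetracycline-binding repressor domains appear to be embedded within the TARP sequence. The construct name indicates a P2A self-cleaving peptide linking this to EGFP, so that the fluorescent marker is made as a separate protein from the same transcript; the P2A itself is not annotated. Between EGFP and attB2 lies an unannotated stretch that, per the catalogue, corresponds to the dendritic targeting element from the rat Arc 3'UTR, a sequence generally used to direct mRNA to dendrites.

The associated publication title concerns chemogenetic regulation of the TARP–lipid interaction. This suggests use in neurons for drug-controlled manipulation of TARP function with EGFP labelling of expressing cells, though the record does not describe the mechanism.
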