Features (pLannotate 1.2.2; 24 found; start..end, strand, type, name):
     24..178     -  CDS            lacZα (fragment): LacZα fragment of β-galactosidase; lacZ fragment
    199..576     -  CDS            UL127: UL127_HCMVA - Protein predicted: Swiss-Prot protein existence level 4. From Human cytomegalovirus (strain AD169) (HHV-5) (Human herpesvirus 5).
    743..1122    +  enhancer       CMV enhancer: human cytomegalovirus immediate early enhancer
   1123..1326    +  promoter       CMV promoter: human cytomegalovirus (CMV) immediate early promoter
   1462..2288    +  intron         CMV intron A: human cytomegalovirus intron A (Chapman et al., 1991)
   2312..2336    +  protein_bind   attB1: mutant version of attB; recombination site for the Gateway® BP reaction BP Clonase™
   2348..3121    +  CDS            Cacng8 (fragment): CCG8_RAT - Experimental evidence at protein level: Swiss-Prot protein existence level 1. Regulates the activity of L-type calcium channels that contain CACNA1C as pore-forming subunit (By similarity). Regulates the trafficking and gating properties of AMPA-selective glutamate receptors (AMPARs). Promotes their targeting to the cell membrane and synapses and modulates their gating properties by slowing their rates of activation, deactivation and desensitization and by mediating their resensitization. Does not show subunit-specific AMPA receptor regulation and regulates all AMPAR subunits. Thoug
   3140..3760    +  CDS            tetR: TETR2_ECOLX - Experimental evidence at protein level: Swiss-Prot protein existence level 1. TetR is the repressor of the tetracycline resistance element; its N-terminal region forms a helix-turn-helix structure and binds DNA. Binding of tetracycline to TetR reduces the repressor affinity for the tetracycline resistance gene (tetA) promoter operator sites. From Escherichia coli.
   3803..4423    +  CDS            tetR: TETR2_ECOLX - Experimental evidence at protein level: Swiss-Prot protein existence level 1. TetR is the repressor of the tetracycline resistance element; its N-terminal region forms a helix-turn-helix structure and binds DNA. Binding of tetracycline to TetR reduces the repressor affinity for the tetracycline resistance gene (tetA) promoter operator sites. From Escherichia coli.
   4424..4624    +  CDS            Cacng8 (fragment): CCG8_MOUSE - Experimental evidence at protein level: Swiss-Prot protein existence level 1. Regulates the activity of L-type calcium channels that contain CACNA1C as pore-forming subunit (PubMed:21127204). Regulates the trafficking and gating properties of AMPA-selective glutamate receptors (AMPARs). Promotes their targeting to the cell membrane and synapses and modulates their gating properties by slowing their rates of activation, deactivation and desensitization and by mediating their resensitization. Does not show subunit-specific AMPA receptor regulation and regulates all AMPAR subunits. T
   4691..5407    +  CDS            EGFP: EGFP is a basic (constitutively fluorescent) green fluorescent protein published in 1996, derived from Aequorea victoria. It is reported to be a rapidly-maturing weak dimer with moderate acid sensitivity.
   6087..6111    -  protein_bind   attB2: mutant version of attB; recombination site for the Gateway® BP reaction BP Clonase™
   6138..6222    +  CDS            large T antigen (fragment): large T antigen from SV40 (simian virus 40)
   6245..6379    +  polyA_signal   SV40 poly(A) signal: SV40 polyadenylation signal
   6426..6442    -  protein_bind   lac operator: The lac repressor binds to the lac operator to inhibit transcription in E. coli. This inhibition can be relieved by adding lactose or isopropyl-β-D-thiogalactopyranoside (IPTG). lac repressor encoded by lacI
   6450..6480    -  promoter       lac promoter: promoter for the E. coli lac operon
   6528..6620    -  CDS            lacI (fragment): lac repressor; lacI; The lac repressor binds to the lac operator to inhibit transcription in E. coli. This inhibition can be relieved by adding lactose or isopropyl-β-D-thiogalactopyranoside (IPTG).
   6803..7391    -  rep_origin     ori: high-copy-number ColE1/pMB1/pBR322/pUC origin of replication
   7562..8422    -  CDS            AmpR: β-lactamase; bla; confers resistance to ampicillin, carbenicillin, and related antibiotics
   8423..8440    -  promoter       AmpR promoter (fragment): bla
   8476..8564    -  promoter       AmpR promoter (fragment): bla
   8659..8694    +  CDS            rop (fragment): Rop protein, which maintains plasmids at low copy number; rop
   8796..8847    +  misc_feature   bom (fragment): basis of mobility region from pBR322
   8856..16      -  rep_origin     SV40 ori (fragment) (across the origin): SV40 origin of replication
>Addgene plasmid #216258 | pGW1-ExSYTE-P2A-EGFP-DTE | addgene full sequence | sequence record 430610 | Addgene NGS Result
AAAAAAAATTAGTCAGGGCGCCATTCGCCATTCAGGCTGCGCAACTGTTGGGAAGGGCGATCGGTGCGGG
CCTCTTCGCTATTACGCCAGCTGGCGAAAGGGGGATGTGCTGCAAGGCGATTAAGTTGGGTAACGCCAGG
GTTTTCCCAGTCACGACGTTGTAAAACGACGGCCAGTGCCCGTGTCAAGGACGGTGACTGCAGTGAATAA
TAAAATGTGTGTTTGTCCGAAATACGCGTTTTGAGATTTCTGTCGCCGACTAAATTCATGTCGCGCGATA
GTGGTGTTTATCGCCGATAGAGATGGCGATATTGGAAAAATCGATATTTGAAAATATGGCATATTGAAAA
TGTCGCCGATGTGAGTTTCTGTGTAACTGATATCGCCATTTTTCCAAAAGTGATTTTTGGGCATACGCGA
TATCTGGCGATAGCGCTTATATCGTTTACGGGGGATGGCGATAGACGACTTTGGTGACTTGGGCGATTCT
GTGTGTCGCAAATATCGCAGTTTCGATATAGGTGACAGACGATATGAGGCTATATCGCCGATAGAGGCGA
CATCAAGCTGGCACATGGCCAATGCATATCGATCTATACATTGAATCAATATTGGCCATTAGCCATATTA
TTCATTGGTTATATAGCATAAATCAATATTGGCTATTGGCCATTGCATACGTTGTATCCATATCATAATA
TGTACATTTATATTGGCTCATGTCCAACATTACCGCCATGTTGACATTGATTATTGACTAGTTATTAATA
GTAATCAATTACGGGGTCATTAGTTCATAGCCCATATATGGAGTTCCGCGTTACATAACTTACGGTAAAT
GGCCCGCCTGGCTGACCGCCCAACGACCCCCGCCCATTGACGTCAATAATGACGTATGTTCCCATAGTAA
CGCCAATAGGGACTTTCCATTGACGTCAATGGGTGGAGTATTTACGGTAAACTGCCCACTTGGCAGTACA
TCAAGTGTATCATATGCCAAGTACGCCCCCTATTGACGTCAATGACGGTAAATGGCCCGCCTGGCATTAT
GCCCAGTACATGACCTTATGGGACTTTCCTACTTGGCAGTACATCTACGTATTAGTCATCGCTATTACCA
TGGTGATGCGGTTTTGGCAGTACATCAATGGGCGTGGATAGCGGTTTGACTCACGGGGATTTCCAAGTCT
CCACCCCATTGACGTCAATGGGAGTTTGTTTTGGCACCAAAATCAACGGGACTTTCCAAAATGTCGTAAC
AACTCCGCCCCATTGACGCAAATGGGCGGTAGGCGTGTACGGTGGGAGGTCTATATAAGCAGAGCTCGTT
TAGTGAACCGTCAGATCGCCTGGAGACGCCATCCACGCTGTTTTGACCTCCATAGAAGACACCGGGACCG
ATCCAGCCTCCGCGGCCGGGAACGGTGCATTGGAACGCGGATTCCCCGTGCCAAGAGTGACGTAAGTACC
GCCTATAGAGTCTATAGGCCCACCCCCTTGGCTTCTTATGCATGCTATACTGTTTTTGGCTTGGGGTCTA
TACACCCCCGCTTCCTCATGTTATAGGTGATGGTATAGCTTAGCCTATAGGTGTGGGTTATTGACCATTA
TTGACCACTCCCCTATTGGTGACGATACTTTCCATTACTAATCCATAACATGGCTCTTTGCCACAACTCT
CTTTATTGGCTATATGCCAATACACTGTCCTTCAGAGACTGACACGGACTCTGTATTTTTACAGGATGGG
GTCTCATTTATTATTTACAAATTCACATATACAACACCACCGTCCCCAGTGCCCGCAGTTTTTATTAAAC
ATAACGTGGGATCTCCACGCGAATCTCGGGTACGTGTTCCGGACATGGGCTCTTCTCCGGTAGCGGCGGA
GCTTCTACATCCGAGCCCTGCTCCCATGCCTCCAGCGACTCATGGTCGCTCGGCAGCTCCTTGCTCCTAA
CAGTGGAGGCCAGACTTAGGCACAGCACGATGCCCACCACCACCAGTGTGCCGCACAAGGCCGTGGCGGT
AGGGTATGTGTCTGAAAATGAGCTCGGGGAGCGGGCTTGCACCGCTGACGCATTTGGAAGACTTAAGGCA
GCGGCAGAAGAAGATGCAGGCAGCTGAGTTGTTGTGTTCTGATAAGAGTCAGAGGTAACTCCCGTTGCGG
TGCTGTTAACGGTGGAGGGCAGTGTAGTCTGAGCAGTACTCGTTGCTGCCGCGCGCGCCACCAGACATAA
TAGCTGACAGACTAACAGACTGTTCCTTTCCATGGGTCTTTTCTGCAGTCACCGTCCTTGACACGAAGCT
TACAAGTTTGTACAAAAAAGCAGGCTCCAAGCTTAAAATGGAGTCATTGAAACGCTGGAATGAAGAGAGG
GGGTTGTGGTGCGAAAAGGGCGTTCAGGTACTACTGACCACCATAGGCGCCTTTGCAGCTTTTGGCCTCA
TGACCATCGCCATCAGCACTGACTACTGGCTCTACACAAGAGCTCTCATCTGCAACACCACCAACCTCAC
AGCAGGTGATGATGGACCACCCCATCGTGGGGGCAGTGGCTCCTCAGAGAAGAAGGACCCTGGGGGCCTC
ACACATTCAGGCCTCTGGCGGATATGCTGCCTGGAAGGGTTGAAAAGAGGTGTCTGCGTGAAGATCAACC
ACTTCCCGGAGGACACGGACTACGACCACGACAGCGCGGAGTACCTGCTCCGAGTAGTCCGGGCCTCCAG
CATCTTTCCTATCCTGAGCGCCATCCTGCTGCTGCTCGGGGGCGTGTGCGTAGCTGCCTCTCGCGTCTAC
AAATCCAAAAGGAACATCATCCTGGGCGCAGGGATCCTGTTCGTGGCAGCAGGCCTGAGCAACATCATCG
GGGTGATTGTGTACATATCGGCCAACGCCGGCGAGCCTGGCCCCAAGAGGGACGAGGAGAAGAAAAACCA
CTACTCGTACGGCTGGTCCTTCTACTTCGGCGGGCTGTCCTTCATCCTGGCTGAGGTGATCGGAGTACTG
GCCGTCAACATCTACATCGAGCGCAGCCGCGAGGCACACTGCCAATCACGCTCGGACCTGCTCAAGGCCG
GCGGCGGCGCGGGCGGCAGTGGCGGGAGCGGCCCCTCGAGCGAGCGCAGCCGCGAGGCAATGTCTAGACT
GGACAAGAGCAAAGTCATAAACTCTGCTCTGGAATTACTCAATGAAGTCGGTATCGAAGGCCTGACGACA
AGGAAACTCGCTCAAAAGCTGGGAGTTGAGCAGCCTACCCTGTACTGGCACGTGAAGAACAAGCGGGCCC
TGCTCGATGCCCTGGCAATCGAGATGCTGGACAGGCATCATACCCACTTCTGCCCCCTGGAAGGCGAGTC
ATGGCAAGACTTTCTGCGGAACAACGCCAAGTCATTCCGCTGTGCTCTCCTCTCACATCGCGACGGGGCT
AAAGTGCATCTCGGCACCCGCCCAACAGAGAAACAGTACGAAACCCTGGAAAATCAGCTCGCGTTCCTGT
GTCAGCAAGGCTTCTCCCTGGAGAACGCACTGTACGCTCTGTCCGCCGTGGGCCACTTTACACTGGGCTG
CGTATTGGAGGATCAGGAGCATCAAGTAGCAAAAGAGGAAAGAGAGACACCTACCACCGATTCTATGCCC
CCACTTCTGAGACAAGCAATTGAGCTGTTCGACCATCAGGGAGCCGAACCTGCCTTCCTTTTCGGCCTGG
AACTAATCATATGTGGCCTGGAGAAACAGCTAAAGTGCGAAAGCGGCAGCGGCAAATTTTGGAAGAGGCT
GAGAAAATTCCTCCGGAAGAGCATGTCTAGACTGGACAAGAGCAAAGTCATAAACTCTGCTCTGGAATTA
CTCAATGAAGTCGGTATCGAAGGCCTGACGACAAGGAAACTCGCTCAAAAGCTGGGAGTTGAGCAGCCTA
CCCTGTACTGGCACGTGAAGAACAAGCGGGCCCTGCTCGATGCCCTGGCAATCGAGATGCTGGACAGGCA
TCATACCCACTTCTGCCCCCTGGAAGGCGAGTCATGGCAAGACTTTCTGCGGAACAACGCCAAGTCATTC
CGCTGTGCTCTCCTCTCACATCGCGACGGGGCTAAAGTGCATCTCGGCACCCGCCCAACAGAGAAACAGT
ACGAAACCCTGGAAAATCAGCTCGCGTTCCTGTGTCAGCAAGGCTTCTCCCTGGAGAACGCACTGTACGC
TCTGTCCGCCGTGGGCCACTTTACACTGGGCTGCGTATTGGAGGATCAGGAGCATCAAGTAGCAAAAGAG
GAAAGAGAGACACCTACCACCGATTCTATGCCCCCACTTCTGAGACAAGCAATTGAGCTGTTCGACCATC
AGGGAGCCGAACCTGCCTTCCTTTTCGGCCTGGAACTAATCATATGTGGCCTGGAGAAACAGCTAAAGTG
CGAAAGCGGCAGCACTAGTGCGGGTTTTCTCACGCTGCACAACGCCTTCCCCAAGGAAGCGGCGTCCGGC
GTCACGGTCACAGTCACCGGACCGCCCGCTGCACCCGCGCCCGCGCCCGCGCCGCCCGCTCCTGCAGCGC
CCGCGCCCGGGACCCTGTCCAAAGAGGCCGCGGCGTCCAACACCAACACGCTCAACAGGAAAACCACGCC
CGTGGGAAGCGGAGCTACTAACTTCAGCCTGCTGAAGCAGGCTGGAGACGTGGAGGAGAACCCTGGACCT
ATGGTGAGCAAGGGCGAGGAGCTGTTCACCGGGGTGGTGCCCATCCTGGTCGAGCTGGACGGCGACGTAA
ACGGCCACAAGTTCAGCGTGTCCGGCGAGGGCGAGGGCGATGCCACCTACGGCAAGCTGACCCTGAAGTT
CATCTGCACCACCGGCAAGCTGCCCGTGCCCTGGCCCACCCTCGTGACCACCCTGACCTACGGCGTGCAG
TGCTTCAGCCGCTACCCCGACCACATGAAGCAGCACGACTTCTTCAAGTCCGCCATGCCCGAAGGCTACG
TCCAGGAGCGCACCATCTTCTTCAAGGACGACGGCAACTACAAGACCCGCGCCGAGGTGAAGTTCGAGGG
CGACACCCTGGTGAACCGCATCGAGCTGAAGGGCATCGACTTCAAGGAGGACGGCAACATCCTGGGGCAC
AAGCTGGAGTACAACTACAACAGCCACAACGTCTATATCATGGCCGACAAGCAGAAGAACGGCATCAAGG
TGAACTTCAAGATCCGCCACAACATCGAGGACGGCAGCGTGCAGCTCGCCGACCACTACCAGCAGAACAC
CCCCATCGGCGACGGCCCCGTGCTGCTGCCCGACAACCACTACCTGAGCACCCAGTCCGCCCTGAGCAAA
GACCCCAACGAGAAGCGCGATCACATGGTCCTGCTGGAGTTCGTGACCGCCGCCGGGATCACTCTCGGCA
TGGACGAGCTGTACAAGTAGTCTAGATCGGCTCCATGACTCAGCCATGCCAGGCGGAGGGTCCCAGAGGG
GCTGAGTCCTCAGCCCCAGCTGAGGCAGCAGCTGGAGTCTTCAGAGCCAGGAGAATGACACCAGGTCTCA
AGCTGCTGAGAAGTCTTTCCGGCCATGTCTGGAAGGGGTACCACCCCAGCACCAGCACCGTCCCCTCCTC
TCTTGAAGCTGCCTGCACAGAGGTTCCAAGACACTTTCAAGGCAGAGAAAATAGGATTACAAAGAGGAGG
TGCCTGGCAGAGGGCAGCACCCAGCTCAGCCTCAGAGCTGAAGGTGAAGACAAGCCAGCGTGAAACCCCG
GGTCTGCCACGAATGCCCGCTCCGCTGGCCACTCACCAGCTGCCTGCCACAAGCCACTGCAGCTTGAGCA
GGGTCTGTGCCCTCTCAGCACAGAGCCCAGTTCGCTGCGTGGCCTTTGGCCCCCGCCAGAACCTTGCAGG
AGCCTTAAGGTTCGGGCCCTAGCCCAGCCTGACCTTACCTGCTGTGCCCTGCCTGCTGGTCAAGTCCAGT
CCCAGGAGACCCCATGCCTTGGCTCCTAGGCTGTTCCAGGCACTTCCCTGACCTGCCGGGTGATTGCCCA
GCTGGAACCTCATCCACACCCCAGCACCAACCACCTCGTGTTGGTAACTGCTCGTGTCTTCTAGACACCC
AGCTTTCTTGTACAAAGTGGTCTCGACCTGCAGGATATCGAATTCATTGATCATAATCAGCCATACCACA
TTTGTAGAGGTTTTACTTGCTTTAAAAAACCTCCCACACCTCCCCCTGAACCTGAAACATAAAATGAATG
CAATTGTTGTTGTTAACTTGTTTATTGCAGCTTATAATGGTTACAAATAAAGCAATAGCATCACAAATTT
CACAAATAAAGCATTTTTTTCACTGCATTCTAGTTGTGGTTTGTCCAAACTCATCAATGTATCTTATCAT
GTCTGGATCCGTACCGAGCTCGCGTAATCATGTCATAGCTGTTTCCTGTGTGAAATTGTTATCCGCTCAC
AATTCCACACAACATACGAGCCGGAAGCATAAAGTGTAAAGCCTGGGGTGCCTAATGAGTGAGCTAACTA
CATTAATTGCGTTGCGCTCACTGCCCGCTTTCCAGTCGGGAAACCTGTCGTGCCAGCTGCATTAATGAAT
CGGCCAACGCGCGGGGAGAGGCGGTTTGCGTATTGGGCGCTCTTCCGCTTCCTCGCTCACTGACTCGCTG
CGCTCGGTCGTTCGGCTGCGGCGAGCGGTATCAGCTCACTCAAAGGCGGTAATACGGTTATCCACAGAAT
CAGGGGATAACGCAGGAAAGAACATGTGAGCAAAAGGCCAGCAAAAGGCCAGGAACCGTAAAAAGGCCGC
GTTGCTGGCGTTTTTCCATAGGCTCCGCCCCCCTGACGAGCATCACAAAAATCGACGCTCAAGTCAGAGG
TGGCGAAACCCGACAGGACTATAAAGATACCAGGCGTTTCCCCCTGGAAGCTCCCTCGTGCGCTCTCCTG
TTCCGACCCTGCCGCTTACCGGATACCTGTCCGCCTTTCTCCCTTCGGGAAGCGTGGCGCTTTCTCATAG
CTCACGCTGTAGGTATCTCAGTTCGGTGTAGGTCGTTCGCTCCAAGCTGGGCTGTGTGCACGAACCCCCC
GTTCAGCCCGACCGCTGCGCCTTATCCGGTAACTATCGTCTTGAGTCCAACCCGGTAAGACACGACTTAT
CGCCACTGGCAGCAGCCACTGGTAACAGGATTAGCAGAGCGAGGTATGTAGGCGGTGCTACAGAGTTCTT
GAAGTGGTGGCCTAACTACGGCTACACTAGAAGAACAGTATTTGGTATCTGCGCTCTGCTGAAGCCAGTT
ACCTTCGGAAAAAGAGTTGGTAGCTCTTGATCCGGCAAACAAACCACCGCTGGTAGCGGTGGTTTTTTTG
TTTGCAAGCAGCAGATTACGCGCAGAAAAAAAGGATCTCAAGAAGATCCTTTGATCTTTTCTACGGGGTC
TGACGCTCAGTGGAACGAAAACTCACGTTAAGGGATTTTGGTCATGAGATTATCAAAAAGGATCTTCACC
TAGATCCTTTTAAATTAAAAATGAAGTTTTAAATCAATCTAAAGTATATATGAGTAAACTTGGTCTGACA
GTTACCAATGCTTAATCAGTGAGGCACCTATCTCAGCGATCTGTCTATTTCGTTCATCCATAGTTGCCTG
ACTCCCCGTCGTGTAGATAACTACGATACGGGAGGGCTTACCATCTGGCCCCAGTGCTGCAATGATACCG
CGAGACCCACGCTCACCGGCTCCAGATTTATCAGCAATAAACCAGCCAGCCGGAAGGGCCGAGCGCAGAA
GTGGTCCTGCAACTTTATCCGCCTCCATCCAGTCTATTAATTGTTGCCGGGAAGCTAGAGTAAGTAGTTC
GCCAGTTAATAGTTTGCGCAACGTTGTTGCCATTGCTACAGGCATCGTGGTGTCACGCTCGTCGTTTGGT
ATGGCTTCATTCAGCTCCGGTTCCCAACGATCAAGGCGAGTTACATGATCCCCCATGTTGTGCAAAAAAG
CGGTTAGCTCCTTCGGTCCTCCGATCGTTGTCAGAAGTAAGTTGGCCGCAGTGTTATCACTCATGGTTAT
GGCAGCACTGCATAATTCTCTTACTGTCATGCCATCCGTAAGATGCTTTTCTGTGACTGGTGAGTACTCA
ACCAAGTCATTCTGAGAATAGTGTATGCGGCGACCGAGTTGCTCTTGCCCGGCGTCAATACGGGATAATA
CCGCGCCACATAGCAGAACTTTAAAAGTGCTCATCATTGGAAAACGTTCTTCGGGGCGAAAACTCTCAAG
GATCTTACCGCTGTTGAGATCCAGTTCGATGTAACCCACTCGTGCACCCAACTGATCTTCAGCATCTTTT
ACTTTCACCAGCGTTTCTGGGTGAGCAAAAACAGGAAGGCAAAATGCCGCAAAAAAGGGAATAAGGGCGA
CACGGAAATGTTGAATACTCATACTCTTCCTTTTTCAATAAGCGGCCGCGGCCATGCCGGCCACTAGTCT
CGAGTTATTATTGAAGCATTTATCAGGGTTATTGTCTCATGAGCGGATACATATTTGAATGTATTTAGAA
AAATAAACAAATAGGGGTTCCGCGCACATTTCCCCGAAAAGTGCCACCTGACGTCTAAGAAACCATTATT
ATCATGACATTAACCTATAAAAATAGGCGTATCACGAGGCCCTTTCGTCTCGCGCGTTTCGGTGATGACG
GTGAAAACCTCTGACACATGCAGCTCCCGGAGACGGTCACAGCTTGTCTGTAAGCGGATGCCGGGAGCAG
ACAAGCCCGTCAGGGCGCGTCAGCGGGTGTTGGCGGGTGTCGGGGCTGGCTTAACTATGCGGCATCAGAG
CAGATTGTACTGAGAGTGCACCATATGAAGACGTCGCCTCCTCACTACTTCTGGAATAGCTCAGAGGCCG
AGGCGGCCTCGGCCTCTGCATAAAT
